LOCUS       Exported 5253 bp ds-DNA circular SYN 25-APR-2022
DEFINITION  PtdIns(3,4,5)P3 biosensor.
ACCESSION   .
VERSION     .
KEYWORDS    NES-mCherry-PH-BTKx1
SOURCE      synthetic DNA construct
  ORGANISM  synthetic DNA construct
REFERENCE   1 (bases 1 to 5253)
  TITLE     Kinase-independent synthesis of 3-phosphorylated phosphoinositides
            by a phosphotransferase
REFERENCE   2 (bases 1 to 5253)
  AUTHORS   .
  TITLE     Direct Submission
  JOURNAL   Exported Apr 25, 2022 from SnapGene Server 1.1.58
            http://www.snapgene.com
FEATURES             Location/Qualifiers
     source          1..5253
                     /organism="synthetic DNA construct"
                     /mol_type="other DNA"
     enhancer        78..381
                     /label=CMV enhancer
                     /note="human cytomegalovirus immediate early enhancer"
     promoter        382..585
                     /label=CMV promoter
                     /note="human cytomegalovirus (CMV) immediate early
                     promoter"
     primer_bind     536..556
                     /label=CMV-F
                     /note="Human CMV immediate early promoter, forward primer"
     regulatory      612..621
                     /regulatory_class="other"
                     /note="vertebrate consensus sequence for strong initiation
                     of translation (Kozak, 1987)"
     regulatory      669..678
                     /regulatory_class="other"
                     /note="vertebrate consensus sequence for strong initiation
                     of translation (Kozak, 1987)"
     CDS             675..1382
                     /codon_start=1
                     /product="monomeric derivative of DsRed fluorescent protein
                     (Shaner et al., 2004)"
                     /label=mCherry
                     /note="mammalian codon-optimized"
                     /translation="MVSKGEEDNMAIIKEFMRFKVHMEGSVNGHEFEIEGEGEGRPYEG
                     TQTAKLKVTKGGPLPFAWDILSPQFMYGSKAYVKHPADIPDYLKLSFPEGFKWERVMNF
                     EDGGVVTVTQDSSLQDGEFIYKVKLRGTNFPSDGPVMQKKTMGWEASSERMYPEDGALK
                     GEIKQRLKLKDGGHYDAEVKTTYKAKKPVQLPGAYNVNIKLDITSHNEDYTIVEQYERA
                     EGRHSTGGMDELYK"
     primer_bind     complement(820..838)
                     /label=mCherry-R
                     /note="mCherry, reverse primer"
     primer_bind     1088..1107
                     /label=mCherry-F
                     /note="mCherry, forward primer"
     polyA_signal    2058..2179
                     /label=SV40 poly(A) signal
                     /note="SV40 polyadenylation signal"
     primer_bind     complement(2095..2114)
                     /label=SV40pA-R
                     /note="SV40 polyA, reverse primer"
     primer_bind     2149..2168
                     /label=EBV-rev
                     /note="SV40 polyA terminator, reverse primer"
     rep_origin      complement(2186..2641)
                     /direction=LEFT
                     /label=f1 ori
                     /note="f1 bacteriophage origin of replication; arrow
                     indicates direction of (+) strand synthesis"
     primer_bind     complement(2323..2344)
                     /label=F1ori-F
                     /note="F1 origin, forward primer"
     primer_bind     2535..2554
                     /label=F1ori-R
                     /note="F1 origin, reverse primer"
     promoter        2668..2772
                     /gene="bla"
                     /label=AmpR promoter
     promoter        2774..3131
                     /label=SV40 promoter
                     /note="SV40 enhancer and early promoter"
     primer_bind     complement(2797..2817)
                     /label=pBABE 3'
                     /note="SV40 enhancer, reverse primer for pBABE vectors"
     rep_origin      2982..3117
                     /label=SV40 ori
                     /note="SV40 origin of replication"
     primer_bind     3044..3063
                     /label=SV40pro-F
                     /note="SV40 promoter/origin, forward primer"
     CDS             3166..3960
                     /codon_start=1
                     /gene="aph(3')-II (or nptII)"
                     /product="aminoglycoside phosphotransferase from Tn5"
                     /label=NeoR/KanR
                     /note="confers resistance to neomycin, kanamycin, and G418
                     (Geneticin(R))"
                     /translation="MIEQDGLHAGSPAAWVERLFGYDWAQQTIGCSDAAVFRLSAQGRP
                     VLFVKTDLSGALNELQDEAARLSWLATTGVPCAAVLDVVTEAGRDWLLLGEVPGQDLLS
                     SHLAPAEKVSIMADAMRRLHTLDPATCPFDHQAKHRIERARTRMEAGLVDQDDLDEEHQ
                     GLAPAELFARLKASMPDGEDLVVTHGDACLPNIMVENGRFSGFIDCGRLGVADRYQDIA
                     LATRDIAEELGGEWADRFLVLYGIAAPDSQRIAFYRLLDEFF"
     primer_bind     complement(3220..3239)
                     /label=Neo-R
                     /note="Neomycin resistance gene, reverse primer"
     primer_bind     3830..3849
                     /label=Neo-F
                     /note="Neomycin resistance gene, forward primer"
     primer_bind     complement(4148..4167)
                     /label=TK-pA-R
                     /note="Thymidine kinase polyA, reverse primer"
     polyA_signal    4192..4239
                     /label=HSV TK poly(A) signal
                     /note="herpes simplex virus thymidine kinase
                     polyadenylation signal (Cole and Stacy, 1985)"
     rep_origin      4568..5156
                     /direction=RIGHT
                     /label=ori
                     /note="high-copy-number ColE1/pMB1/pBR322/pUC origin of
                     replication"
     primer_bind     5057..5076
                     /label=pBR322ori-F
                     /note="pBR322 origin, forward primer"
ORIGIN
        1 gtattaccgc catgcattag ttattaatag taatcaatta cggggtcatt agttcatagc
       61 ccatatatgg agttccgcgt tacataactt acggtaaatg gcccgcctgg ctgaccgccc
      121 aacgaccccc gcccattgac gtcaataatg acgtatgttc ccatagtaac gccaataggg
      181 actttccatt gacgtcaatg ggtggagtat ttacggtaaa ctgcccactt ggcagtacat
      241 caagtgtatc atatgccaag tacgccccct attgacgtca atgacggtaa atggcccgcc
      301 tggcattatg cccagtacat gaccttatgg gactttccta cttggcagta catctacgta
      361 ttagtcatcg ctattaccat ggtgatgcgg ttttggcagt acatcaatgg gcgtggatag
      421 cggtttgact cacggggatt tccaagtctc caccccattg acgtcaatgg gagtttgttt
      481 tggcaccaaa atcaacggga ctttccaaaa tgtcgtaaca actccgcccc attgacgcaa
      541 atgggcggta ggcgtgtacg gtgggaggtc tatataagca gagctggttt agtgaaccgt
      601 cagatccgct agccaccatg gctctgcaga aaaagttgga agagcttgag ctggatgagg
      661 caccggtcgc caccatggtg agcaagggcg aggaggataa catggccatc atcaaggagt
      721 tcatgcgctt caaggtgcac atggagggct ccgtgaacgg ccacgagttc gagatcgagg
      781 gcgagggcga gggccgcccc tacgagggca cccagaccgc caagctgaag gtgaccaagg
      841 gtggccccct gcccttcgcc tgggacatcc tgtcccctca gttcatgtac ggctccaagg
      901 cctacgtgaa gcaccccgcc gacatccccg actacttgaa gctgtccttc cccgagggct
      961 tcaagtggga gcgcgtgatg aacttcgagg acggcggcgt ggtgaccgtg acccaggact
     1021 cctccctgca ggacggcgag ttcatctaca aggtgaagct gcgcggcacc aacttcccct
     1081 ccgacggccc cgtaatgcag aagaagacca tgggctggga ggcctcctcc gagcggatgt
     1141 accccgagga cggcgccctg aagggcgaga tcaagcagag gctgaagctg aaggacggcg
     1201 gccactacga cgctgaggtc aagaccacct acaaggccaa gaagcccgtg cagctgcccg
     1261 gcgcctacaa cgtcaacatc aagttggaca tcacctccca caacgaggac tacaccatcg
     1321 tggaacagta cgaacgcgcc gagggccgcc actccaccgg cggcatggac gagctgtaca
     1381 agtccggact cagatctcga gctcaagctt cgaattctgc cgcagtgatt ctggagagca
     1441 tctttctgaa gcgatcccaa cagaaaaaga aaacatcacc tctaaacttc aagaagcgcc
     1501 tgtttctctt gaccgtgcac aaactctcct actatgagta tgactttgaa cgtgggagaa
     1561 gaggcagtaa gaagggttca atagatgttg agaagatcac ttgtgttgaa acagtggttc
     1621 ctgaaaaaaa tcctcctcca gaaagacaga ttccgagaag aggtgaagag tccagtgaaa
     1681 tggagcaaat ttcaatcatt gaaaggttcc cttatccctt ccaggttgta tatgatgaag
     1741 ggcctctcta cgtcttctcc ccaactgaag aactaaggaa gcggtggatt caccagctca
     1801 aaaacgtaat ccggtacaac agtgatctgg ttcagaaata tcacccttgc ttctggatcg
     1861 atgggcagta tctctgctgc tctcagacag ccaaaaatgc tatgggctgc caaattttgg
     1921 agaactgagg atccaccgga tctagataac tgatcataat cagccatacc acatttgtag
     1981 aggttttact tgctttaaaa aacctcccac acctccccct gaacctgaaa cataaaatga
     2041 atgcaattgt tgttgttaac ttgtttattg cagcttataa tggttacaaa taaagcaata
     2101 gcatcacaaa tttcacaaat aaagcatttt tttcactgca ttctagttgt ggtttgtcca
     2161 aactcatcaa tgtatcttaa cgcgtaaatt gtaagcgtta atattttgtt aaaattcgcg
     2221 ttaaattttt gttaaatcag ctcatttttt aaccaatagg ccgaaatcgg caaaatccct
     2281 tataaatcaa aagaatagac cgagataggg ttgagtgttg ttccagtttg gaacaagagt
     2341 ccactattaa agaacgtgga ctccaacgtc aaaggnnnnn nnnnnnnnnn nnnnnnnnnn
     2401 nnnnnnnnnn nnnnnnnnnn nnnntnnnnn nnnnnnnnnn nnnnnnnnnn nnnnnnnnnn
     2461 nnnnnnnnnn nnnnnnnnnn nnnnnnnnnn nnnnnnnnnn nnnnnnnnnn nnnnnngnnn
     2521 nnnnnnnnnn nnnnnnnnnn nnnnnnnnnn nnnnnnnnnn nnnnnnnnnn nnnnnnnnnn
     2581 nnnnnnnnnn nnnnnnnnnn nnnnnnnnnn nnnnnnnnnn nnnnnnnnnn nnnnnnnnnn
     2641 ncaggtggca cttttcgggg aaatgtgcgc ggaaccccta tttgtttatt tttctaaata
     2701 cattcaaata tgtatccgct catgagacaa taaccctgat aaatgcttca ataatattga
     2761 aaaaggaaga gtcctgaggc ggaaagaacc agctgtggaa tgtgtgtcag ttagggtgtg
     2821 gaaagtcccc aggctcccca gcaggcagaa gtatgcaaag catgcatctc aattagtcag
     2881 caaccaggtg tggaaagtcc ccaggctccc cagcaggcag aagtatgcaa agcatgcatc
     2941 tcaattagtc agcaaccata gtcccgcccc taactccgcc catcccgccc ctaactccgc
     3001 ccagttccgc ccattctccg ccccatggct gactaatttt ttttatttat gcagaggccg
     3061 aggccgcctc ggcctctgag ctattccaga agtagtgagg aggctttttt ggaggcctag
     3121 gcttttgcaa agatcgatca agagacagga tgaggatcgt ttcgcatgat tgaacaagat
     3181 ggattgcacg caggttctcc ggccgcttgg gtggagaggc tattcggcta tgactgggca
     3241 caacagacaa tcggctgctc tgatgccgcc gtgttccggc tgtcagcgca ggggcgcccg
     3301 gttctttttg tcaagaccga cctgtccggt gccctgaatg aactgcaaga cgaggcagcg
     3361 cggctatcgt ggctggccac gacgggcgtt ccttgcgcag ctgtgctcga cgttgtcact
     3421 gaagcgggaa gggactggct gctattgggc gaagtgccgg ggcaggatct cctgtcatct
     3481 caccttgctc ctgccgagaa agtatccatc atggctgatg caatgcggcg gctgcatacg
     3541 cttgatccgg ctacctgccc attcgaccac caagcgaaac atcgcatcga gcgagcacgt
     3601 actcggatgg aagccggtct tgtcgatcag gatgatctgg acgaagagca tcaggggctc
     3661 gcgccagccg aactgttcgc caggctcaag gcgagcatgc ccgacggcga ggatctcgtc
     3721 gtgacccatg gcgatgcctg cttgccgaat atcatggtgg aaaatggccg cttttctgga
     3781 ttcatcgact gtggccggct gggtgtggcg gaccgctatc aggacatagc gttggctacc
     3841 cgtgatattg ctgaagagct tggcggcgaa tgggctgacc gcttcctcgt gctttacggt
     3901 atcgccgctc ccgattcgca gcgcatcgcc ttctatcgcc ttcttgacga gttcttctga
     3961 gcgggactct ggggttcgaa atgaccgacc aagcgacgcc caacctgcca tcacgagatt
     4021 tcgattccac cgccgccttc tatgaaaggt tgggcttcgg aatcgttttc cgggacgccg
     4081 gctggatgat cctccagcgc ggggatctca tgctggagtt cttcgcccac cctaggggga
     4141 ggctaactga aacacggaag gagacaatac cggaaggaac ccgcgctatg acggcaataa
     4201 aaagacagaa taaaacgcac ggtgttgggt cgtttgttca taaacgcggg gttcggtccc
     4261 agggctggca ctctgtcgat accccaccga gaccccattg gggccaatac gcccgcgttt
     4321 cttccttttc cccaccccac cccccaagtt cgggtgaagg cccagggctc gcagccaacg
     4381 tcggggcggc aggccctgcc atagcctcag gttactcata tatactttag attgatttaa
     4441 aacttcattt ttaatttaaa aggatctagg tgaagatcct ttttgataat ctcatgacca
     4501 aaatccctta acgtgagttt tcgttccact gagcgtcaga ccccgtagaa aagatcaaag
     4561 gatcttcttg agatcctttt tttctgcgcg taatctgctg cttgcaaaca aaaaaaccac
     4621 cgctaccagc ggtggtttgt ttgccggatc aagagctacc aactcttttt ccgaaggtaa
     4681 ctggcttcag cagagcgcag ataccaaata ctgttcttct agtgtagccg tagttaggcc
     4741 accacttcaa gaactctgta gcaccgccta catacctcgc tctgctaatc ctgttaccag
     4801 tggctgctgc cagtggcgat aagtcgtgtc ttaccgggtt ggactcaaga cgatagttac
     4861 cggataaggc gcagcggtcg ggctgaacgg ggggttcgtg cacacagccc agcttggagc
     4921 gaacgaccta caccgaactg agatacctac agcgtgagct atgagaaagc gccacgcttc
     4981 ccgaagggag aaaggcggac aggtatccgg taagcggcag ggtcggaaca ggagagcgca
     5041 cgagggagct tccaggggga aacgcctggt atctttatag tcctgtcggg tttcgccacc
     5101 tctgacttga gcgtcgattt ttgtgatgct cgtcaggggg gcggagccta tggaaaaacg
     5161 ccagcaacgc ggccttttta cggttcctgg ccttttgctg gccttttgct cacatgttct
     5221 ttcctgcgtt atcccctgat tctgtggata acc
//
